Addgene plasmid #145381: pGBW-m4046345
Purpose: Yeast Expression plasmid for SARS-CoV-2 3C-like proteinase
Depositing lab: Ginkgo Bioworks & Benjie Chen. Depositing organization: Ginkgo Bioworks.
Backbone
  Vector backbone: AmpR; 2u URA3
  Backbone size w/o insert (bp): 4078
  Vector type: Yeast Expression
  Selectable markers: URA3
Growth in bacteria
  Bacterial resistance: Ampicillin, 100 μg/mL
  Growth temperature: 37°C
  Growth strain: DH5alpha
  Copy number: High Copy
Gene/Insert
  Gene/Insert name: SARS-CoV-2 3C-like proteinase
  Species: S. cerevisiae (budding yeast); Severe acute respiratory syndrome coronavirus 2
  Insert size (bp): 917
  Mutation: Saccharomyces cerevisiae recode 1
  Entrez Gene: ORF1ab (a.k.a. GU280_gp01)
  Promoter: pTEF1
  Tag / fusion protein: Cleavable thrombin;6xHIS (C terminal on backbone)
  Cloning method: Unknown
Resource information
  A portion of this plasmid was derived from a plasmid made by: GinkgoBioworks
Depositor comments: NCBI Reference Sequence: YP_009725301.1. Created by gene synthesis with Not1 site.
How to cite: pGBW-m4046345 was a gift from Ginkgo Bioworks & Benjie Chen (Addgene plasmid # 145381 ; http://n2t.net/addgene:145381 ; RRID:Addgene_145381)
