[The description below was written by a language model from this plasmid's Addgene catalogue record and the feature table of its GenBank file.]
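Description:
pGBW-m4046345 is an episomal yeast expression plasmid for producing the SARS-CoV-2 3C-like proteinase (the main protease released from the ORF1ab polyprotein) in Saccharomyces cerevisiae. It is an E. coli–yeast shuttle vector. In bacteria it replicates from a high-copy ColE1/pUC-type origin and is selected with ampicillin through a beta-lactamase gene that the feature table shows driven by a cat promoter. A rop coding sequence is annotated directly downstream of AmpR, although the catalogue lists the plasmid as high copy. Short phage T3 and T7 early terminators flank the bacterial origin, and a bidirectional tonB terminator sits beside the resistance cassette, presumably to insulate these modules from read-through transcription. In yeast, the 2µ origin supports multicopy episomal maintenance. URA3 provides selection in uracil-auxotrophic strains and can be counterselected with 5-fluoroorotic acid.

The payload is a synthetic protease coding sequence of about 917 bp, recoded for S. cerevisiae codon usage and made by gene synthesis. The insert itself is not annotated in the feature table, but it should occupy the gap between the constitutive TEF1 promoter and the backbone-encoded C-terminal tags. Those tags are a thrombin recognition site followed by 6xHis, so the protein can be captured by metal-affinity chromatography and the tag then removed by thrombin cleavage. A CYC1 terminator primer site just downstream suggests that transcription ends in a CYC1 termination region, though no terminator feature is annotated. The held sequence record is 5677 bp, somewhat more than the sum of the listed backbone and insert sizes. The plasmid belongs to a set of tagged SARS-CoV-2 protein constructs intended for expression and purification from yeast.
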