LOCUS       Exported 5677 bp ds-DNA circular SYN 13-MAY-2021
DEFINITION  Yeast Expression plasmid for SARS-CoV-2 3C-like proteinase.
ACCESSION   .
VERSION     .
KEYWORDS    pGBW-m4046345
SOURCE      synthetic DNA construct
  ORGANISM  synthetic DNA construct
REFERENCE   1 (bases 1 to 5677)
  TITLE     SARS-CoV-2 protein Yeast expression constructs, tagged, for protein
            expression and/or purification
REFERENCE   2 (bases 1 to 5677)
  AUTHORS   .
  TITLE     Direct Submission
  JOURNAL   Exported May 13, 2021 from SnapGene Server 1.1.58
            http://www.snapgene.com
FEATURES             Location/Qualifiers
     source          1..5677
                     /organism="synthetic DNA construct"
                     /mol_type="other DNA"
     promoter        10..417
                     /gene="S. cerevisiae TEF1"
                     /label=TEF1 promoter
                     /note="promoter for EF-1-alpha"
     CDS             1352..1369
                     /codon_start=1
                     /product="thrombin recognition and cleavage site"
                     /label=thrombin site
                     /translation="LVPRGS"
     CDS             1370..1387
                     /codon_start=1
                     /product="6xHis affinity tag"
                     /label=6xHis
                     /translation="HHHHHH"
     primer_bind     complement(1432..1450)
                     /label=CYC1
                     /note="CYC1 transcription termination signal, reverse
                     primer"
     CDS             1801..2604
                     /codon_start=1
                     /gene="S. cerevisiae URA3"
                     /product="orotidine-5'-phosphate decarboxylase, required
                     for uracil biosynthesis"
                     /label=URA3
                     /note="yeast auxotrophic marker, counterselectable with
                     5-fluoroorotic acid (5-FOA)"
                     /translation="MSKATYKERAATHPSPVAAKLFNIMHEKQTNLCASLDVRTTKELL
                     ELVEALGPKICLLKTHVDILTDFSMEGTVKPLKALSAKYNFLLFEDRKFADIGNTVKLQ
                     YSAGVYRIAEWADITNAHGVVGPGIVSGLKQAAEEVTKEPRGLLMLAELSCKGSLSTGE
                     YTKGTVDIAKSDKDFVIGFIAQRDMGGRDEGYDWLIMTPGVGLDDKGDALGQQYRTVDD
                     VVSTGSDIIIVGRGLFAKGRDAKVEGERYRKAGWEAYLRRCGQQN"
     rep_origin      2687..3669
                     /label=2u ori
                     /note="yeast 2u plasmid origin of replication"
     terminator      3747..3776
                     /label=T3Te terminator
                     /note="phage T3 early transcription terminator"
     rep_origin      3798..4385
                     /direction=RIGHT
                     /label=ori
                     /note="high-copy-number ColE1/pMB1/pBR322/pUC origin of
                     replication"
     terminator      4397..4424
                     /label=T7Te terminator
                     /note="phage T7 early transcription terminator"
     CDS             complement(4448..4639)
                     /codon_start=1
                     /gene="rop"
                     /product="Rop protein, which maintains plasmids at low copy
                     number"
                     /label=rop
                     /translation="MTKQEKTALNMARFIRSQTLTLLEKLNELDADEQADICESLHDHA
                     DELYRSCLARFGDDGENL"
     CDS             complement(4640..5500)
                     /codon_start=1
                     /gene="bla"
                     /product="beta-lactamase"
                     /label=AmpR
                     /note="confers resistance to ampicillin, carbenicillin, and
                     related antibiotics"
                     /translation="MSIQHFRVALIPFFAAFCLPVFAHPETLVKVKDAEDQLGARVGYI
                     ELDLNSGKILESLRPEERFPMMSTFKVLLCGAVLSRIDAGQEQLGRRIHYSQNDLVEYS
                     PVTEKHLTDGMTVRELCSAAITMSDNTAANLLLATIGGPKELTAFLHNMGDHVTRLDRW
                     EPELNEAIPNDERDTTMPVAMATTLRKLLTGELLTLASRQQLIDWMEADKVAGSLLRSA
                     LPAGWFIADKSGAGERGSRGIIAALGPDGKPSRIVVIYTTGSQATMDERNRQIAEIGAS
                     LIKHW"
     primer_bind     5263..5282
                     /label=Amp-R
                     /note="Ampicillin resistance gene, reverse primer"
     promoter        complement(5501..5603)
                     /label=cat promoter
                     /note="promoter of the E. coli cat gene encoding
                     chloramphenicol acetyltransferase"
     terminator      5604..5635
                     /label=tonB terminator
                     /note="bidirectional E. coli tonB-P14 transcription
                     terminator"
ORIGIN
        1 gcggccgccc cacacaccat agcttcaaaa tgtttctact ccttttttac tcttccagat
       61 tttctcggac tccgcgcatc gccgtaccac ttcaaaacac ccaagcacag catactaaat
      121 ttcccctctt tcttcctcta gggtgtcgtt aattacccgt actaaaggtt tggaaaagaa
      181 aaaagagacc gcctcgtttc tttttcttcg tcgaaaaagg caataaaaat ttttatcacg
      241 tttctttttc ttgaaaattt ttttttttga tttttttctc tttcgatgac ctcccattga
      301 tatttaagtt aataaacggt cttcaatttc tcaagtttca gtttcatttt tcttgttcta
      361 ttacaacttt ttttacttct tgctcattag aaagaaagca tagcaatcta atctaagttt
      421 taattacaaa atgnnnnnnn nnnnnnnnnn nnnnnnnnnn nnnnnnnnnn nnnnnnnnnn
      481 nnnnnnnnnn nnnnnnnnnn nnnnnnnnnn nnnnnnnnnn nnnnnnnnnn nnnnnnnnnn
      541 nnnnnnnnnn nnnnnnnnnn nnnnnnnnnn nnnnnnnnnn nnnnnnnnnn nnnnnnnnnn
      601 nnnnnnnnnn nnnnnnnnnn nnnnnnnnnn nnnnnnnnnn nnnnnnnnnn nnnnnnnnnn
      661 nnnnnnnnnn nnnnnnnnnn nnnnnnnnnn nnnnnnnnnn nnnnnnnnnn nnnnnnnnnn
      721 nnnnnnnnnn nnnnnnnnnn nnnnnnnnnn nnnnnnnnnn nnnnnnnnnn nnnnnnnnnn
      781 nnnnnnnnnn nnnnnnnnnn nnnnnnnnnn nnnnnnnnnn nnnnnnnnnn nnnnnnnnnn
      841 nnnnnnnnnn nnnnnnnnnn nnnnnnnnnn nnnnnnnnnn nnnnnnnnnn nnnnnnnnnn
      901 nnnnnnnnnn nnnnnnnnnn nnnnnnnnnn nnnnnnnnnn nnnnnnnnnn nnnnnnnnnn
      961 nnnnnnnnnn nnnnnnnnnn nnnnnnnnnn nnnnnnnnnn nnnnnnnnnn nnnnnnnnnn
     1021 nnnnnnnnnn nnnnnnnnnn nnnnnnnnnn nnnnnnnnnn nnnnnnnnnn nnnnnnnnnn
     1081 nnnnnnnnnn nnnnnnnnnn nnnnnnnnnn nnnnnnnnnn nnnnnnnnnn nnnnnnnnnn
     1141 nnnnnnnnnn nnnnnnnnnn nnnnnnnnnn nnnnnnnnnn nnnnnnnnnn nnnnnnnnnn
     1201 nnnnnnnnnn nnnnnnnnnn nnnnnnnnnn nnnnnnnnnn nnnnnnnnnn nnnnnnnnnn
     1261 nnnnnnnnnn nnnnnnnnnn nnnnnnnnnn nnnnnnnnnn nnnnnnnnnn nnnnnnnnnn
     1321 nnnnnnnnnn nnnnnnnnnn nnnnnnnnnn nctcgtgccg agaggttctc accatcatca
     1381 ccatcattaa acaggcccct tttcctttgt cgatatcatg taattagtta tgtcacgctt
     1441 acattcacgc cctcctccca catccgctct aaccgaaaag gaaggagtta gacaacctga
     1501 agtctaggtc cctatttatt ttttttaata gttatgttag tattaagaac gttatttata
     1561 tttcaaattt ttcttttttt tctgtacaaa gcggccgccg aaccactagt gcactgcagt
     1621 acacggtttc cttgaaattt ttttgattcg gtaatctccg aacagaagga agaacgaagg
     1681 aaggagcaca gacttagatt ggtatatata cgcatatgta gtgttgaaga aacatgaaat
     1741 tgcccagtat tcttaaccca actgcacaga acaaaaacgt gcaggaaacg aagataaatc
     1801 atgtcgaaag ctacatataa ggaacgtgct gctactcatc ctagtcctgt tgctgccaag
     1861 ctatttaata tcatgcacga aaagcaaaca aacttgtgtg cttcattgga tgttcgtacc
     1921 accaaggaat tactggagtt agttgaagca ttaggtccca aaatttgttt actaaaaaca
     1981 catgtggata tcttgactga tttttccatg gagggcacag ttaagccgct aaaggcatta
     2041 tccgccaagt acaatttttt actcttcgag gacagaaaat ttgctgacat tggtaataca
     2101 gtcaaattgc agtactctgc gggtgtatac agaatagcag aatgggcaga cattacgaat
     2161 gcacacggtg tggtgggccc aggtattgtt agcggtttga agcaggcggc agaagaagta
     2221 acaaaggaac ctagaggcct tttgatgtta gcagaattgt catgcaaggg ctccctatct
     2281 actggagaat atactaaggg tactgttgac attgcgaaga gcgacaaaga ttttgttatc
     2341 ggctttattg ctcaaagaga catgggtgga agagatgaag gttacgattg gttgattatg
     2401 acacccggtg tgggtttaga tgacaaggga gatgcattgg gtcaacagta tagaaccgtg
     2461 gatgatgtgg tttctacagg atctgacatt attattgttg gaagaggact atttgcaaag
     2521 ggaagggatg ctaaggtaga gggtgaacgt tacagaaaag caggctggga agcatatttg
     2581 agaagatgcg gccagcaaaa ctaaaaaact gtattataag taaatgcatg tatactaaac
     2641 tcacaaatta gagcttcaat ttaattatat cagttattac ccgagtaacg aagcatctgt
     2701 gcttcatttt gtagaacaaa aatgcaacgc gagagcgcta atttttcaaa caaagaatct
     2761 gagctgcatt tttacagaac agaaatgcaa cgcgaaagcg ctattttacc aacgaagaat
     2821 ctgtgcttca tttttgtaaa acaaaaatgc aacgcgagag cgctaatttt tcaaacaaag
     2881 aatctgagct gcatttttac agaacagaaa tgcaacgcga gagcgctatt ttaccaacaa
     2941 agaatctata cttctttttt gttctacaaa aatgcatccc gagagcgcta tttttctaac
     3001 aaagcatctt agattacttt ttttctcctt tgtgcgctct ataatgcagt ctcttgataa
     3061 ctttttgcac tgtaggtccg ttaaggttag aagaaggcta ctttggtgtc tattttctct
     3121 tccataaaaa aagcctgact ccacttcccg cgtttactga ttactagcga agctgcgggt
     3181 gcattttttc aagataaagg catccccgat tatattctat accgatgtgg attgcgcata
     3241 ctttgtgaac agaaagtgat agcgttgatg attcttcatt ggtcagaaaa ttatgaacgg
     3301 tttcttctat tttgtctcta tatactacgt ataggaaatg tttacatttt cgtattgttt
     3361 tcgattcact ctatgaatag ttcttactac aatttttttg tctaaagagt aatactagag
     3421 ataaacataa aaaatgtaga ggtcgagttt agatgcaagt tcaaggagcg aaaggtggat
     3481 gggtaggtta tatagggata tagcacagag atatatagca aagagatact tttgagcaat
     3541 gtttgtggaa gcggtattcg caatatttta gtagctcgtt acagtccggt gcgtttttgg
     3601 ttttttgaaa gtgcgtcatc agagcgcttt tggttttcaa aagcgctctg aagttcctat
     3661 actttctagc tagagaatag gaacttcccg agcggccgcg tgttacaagc ttgactccag
     3721 cgtaactgga ctgcaatcaa ctcactggct caccttcacg ggtgggcctt tcttcggtag
     3781 aaaatcaaag gatcttcttg agatcctttt tttctgcgcg taatctgctg cttgcaaaca
     3841 aaaaaaccac cgctaccagc ggtggtttgt ttgccggatc aagagctacc aactcttttt
     3901 ccgaggtaac tggcttcagc agagcgcaga taccaaatac tgttcttcta gtgtagccgt
     3961 agttaggcca ccacttcaag aactctgtag caccgcctac atacctcgct ctgctaatcc
     4021 tgttaccagt ggctgctgcc agtggcgata agtcgtgtct taccgggttg gactcaagac
     4081 gatagttacc ggataaggcg cagcggtcgg gctgaacggg gggttcgtgc acacagccca
     4141 gcttggagcg aacgacctac accgaactga gatacctaca gcgtgagcta tgagaaagcg
     4201 ccacgcttcc cgaagggaga aaggcggaca ggtatccggt aagcggcagg gtcggaacag
     4261 gagagcgcac gagggagctt ccaggggtaa acgcctggta tctttatagt cctgtcgggt
     4321 ttcgccacct ctgacttgag catcgatttt tgtgatgctc gtcagggggg cggagcctat
     4381 ggaaaaacgc cagcaacgca gaaaggccca cccgaaggtg agccaggtga ttacatttgg
     4441 gccctcatca gaggttttca ccgtcatcac cgaaacgcgc gaggcagctg cggtaaagct
     4501 catcagcgtg gtcgtgaagc gattcacaga tgtctgcctg ttcatccgcg tccagctcgt
     4561 tgagtttctc cagaagcgtt aatgtctggc ttctgataaa gcgggccatg ttaagggcgg
     4621 ttttttcctg tttggtcact taccaatgct taatcagtga ggcacctatc tcagcgatct
     4681 gtctatttcg ttcatccata gttgcctgac tccccgtcgt gtagataact acgatgcggg
     4741 agggcttacc atctggcccc agtgctgcaa tgataccgcg agacccacgc tcaccggctc
     4801 cagatttatc agcaataaac cagccagccg ggagggccga gcgcagaagt gatcctgcaa
     4861 ctttatccgc ctccatccag tctattaatt gttgccggga agctagagta agtagttcgc
     4921 cagttaatag tttgcgcaac gttgttgcca ttgctacagg catcgtggtg tcacgctcgt
     4981 cgtttggtat ggcttcattc agctccggtt cccaacgatc aaggcgagtt acatgatccc
     5041 ccatgttgtg caaaaaagcg gttagctcct tcggtcctcc gatcgttgcc agaagtaagt
     5101 tggccgcagt gttatcactc atggttatgg cagcactgca taattctctt actgtcatgc
     5161 catccgtgag atgcttttct gtgactggtg agtactcaac caagtcattc tgagaatagt
     5221 gtatgcggcg accgagttgc tcttgcccgg cgtcaatacg ggataatacc gcgccacata
     5281 gcagaacttt aaaagtgctc atcattggaa aacgttcttc ggggcgtaaa ctctcaagga
     5341 tcttaccgct gttgagatcc agttcgatgt aacccactcg tgcacccaac tgatcttcag
     5401 catcttttac tttcaccagc gtttctgggt gagcaaaaac aggaaggcaa aatgccgcaa
     5461 aaaagggaat aagggcgaca cggaaatgtt gaatactcat tttagcttcc ttagctcctg
     5521 aaaatctcga taactcaaaa aatacgcccg gtagtgatct tatttcatta tggtgaaagt
     5581 tggaacctct tacgtgccga tcaagtcaaa agcctccggt cggaggcttt tgactttctg
     5641 ctatggaggt caggtatgat ttaaatggtc agttaga
//
